Addgene plasmid #121711: KU901: pMVP (L5-L4) eCFP
Purpose: pMVP L5-L4 entry plasmid, contains eCFP for 4-component MultiSite Gateway Pro assembly. Allows N-term eCFP fusion to gene of interest.
Depositing lab: Christopher Newgard. Depositing organization: Duke University. Publication: Creation of versatile cloning platforms for transgene expression and dCas9-based epigenome editing. Haldeman JM, Conway AE, Arlotto ME, Slentz DH, Muoio DM, Becker TC, Newgard CB. Nucleic Acids Res. 2018 Dec 27. pii: 5264291. doi: 10.1093/nar/gky1286. PubMed 30590691.
Backbone
  Vector backbone: pDONR221 P5-P4
  Backbone manufacturer: Invitrogen
  Backbone size w/o insert (bp): 2554
  Vector type: Synthetic Biology ; pMVP Gateway Entry Plasmid
Growth in bacteria
  Bacterial resistance: Kanamycin, 50 μg/mL
  Growth temperature: 37°C
  Growth strain: DH5alpha
  Copy number: High Copy
Gene/Insert
  Gene/Insert name: eCFP (open)
  Species: Synthetic
  Insert size (bp): 813
  Cloning method: Gateway Cloning
  Sequencing primers: 5′ M13F; 3′ M13R
Terms and licenses: Academic/Nonprofit Terms; Industry Terms: Not Available to Industry
How to cite: KU901: pMVP (L5-L4) eCFP was a gift from Christopher Newgard (Addgene plasmid # 121711 ; http://n2t.net/addgene:121711 ; RRID:Addgene_121711)
