[The description below was written by a language model from this plasmid's Addgene catalogue record and pLannotate feature annotations shown in this document.]
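Description:
KU901: pMVP (L5-L4) eCFP is a Gateway entry plasmid from the pMVP modular cloning platform, built in the Invitrogen pDONR221 P5-P4 backbone. It is a small (about 3.4 kb) bacterial cloning vector propagated in E. coli through a high-copy ColE1/pUC-type origin and selected with kanamycin via an aminoglycoside phosphotransferase (KanR) gene. As is typical of pDONR-derived plasmids, rrnB T1 and T2 transcription terminators lie upstream of the recombination cassette to insulate it from read-through transcription. M13 primer sites and a T7 promoter flank the insert for sequencing. The short lacI and lacZα fragments in the annotation appear to be backbone remnants rather than functional genes.

The payload is an 813 bp synthetic insert bounded by attL5 and attL4 recombination sites. It consists of a Xenopus β-globin 5′-UTR, which acts as a translational enhancer, followed by the coding sequence for ECFP, the cyan fluorescent variant of Aequorea victoria GFP. The insert is recorded as "open", which presumably means that it lacks a stop codon, so that translation can continue across the downstream att site into the next module. The plasmid has no eukaryotic promoter or polyadenylation signal of its own. Instead it serves as one element in a four-component MultiSite Gateway Pro LR reaction, where the L5-L4 position places eCFP immediately upstream of a gene of interest supplied by another entry plasmid. Together with the other entry modules and a destination vector, this assembly produces an expression construct encoding an N-terminal eCFP fusion, which is useful for visualising the localisation or expression of the tagged protein.
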