Features (pLannotate 1.2.2; 11 found; start..end, strand, type, name):
    121..213     +  CDS            lacI (fragment): lac repressor; lacI; The lac repressor binds to the lac operator to inhibit transcription in E. coli. This inhibition can be relieved by adding lactose or isopropyl-β-D-thiogalactopyranoside (IPTG).
    268..295     -  terminator     rrnB T2 terminator: transcription terminator T2 from the E. coli rrnB gene
    427..470     +  terminator     rrnB T1 terminator: Escherichia coli rrnB; transcription terminator T1 from the E. coli rrnB gene
    517..553     -  CDS            lacZα (fragment): LacZα fragment of β-galactosidase; lacZ fragment
    570..665     +  protein_bind   attL5: mutant version of attL; recombination site for the Gateway® LR reaction LR Clonase™
    680..722     +  5'UTR          Xenopus globin 5'-UTR: translational enhancer from the 5'-UTR of the major beta-globin gene of Xenopus laevis
    734..1450    +  CDS            ECFP: ECFP is a basic (constitutively fluorescent) cyan fluorescent protein published in 1996, derived from Aequorea victoria. It has low acid sensitivity.
   1482..1577    -  protein_bind   attL4: mutant version of attL; recombination site for the Gateway® LR reaction LR Clonase™
   1609..1627    -  promoter       T7 promoter: promoter for bacteriophage T7 RNA polymerase
   1761..2570    +  CDS            KanR: aminoglycoside phosphotransferase; aph(3')-Ia; confers resistance to kanamycin in bacteria or G418 (Geneticin®) in eukaryotes
   2717..3305    +  rep_origin     ori: high-copy-number ColE1/pMB1/pBR322/pUC origin of replication
>Addgene plasmid #121711 | KU901: pMVP (L5-L4) eCFP | addgene full sequence | sequence record 237061 | Addgene NGS Result
CTTTCCTGCGTTATCCCCTGATTCTGTGGATAACCGTATTACCGCCTTTGAGTGAGCTGATACCGCTCGC
CGCAGCCGAACGACCGAGCGCAGCGAGTCAGTGAGCGAGGAAGCGGAAGAGCGCCCAATACGCAAACCGC
CTCTCCCCGCGCGTTGGCCGATTCATTAATGCAGCTGGCACGACAGGTTTCCCGACTGGAAAGCGGGCAG
TGAGCGCAACGCAATTAATACGCGTACCGCTAGCCAGGAAGAGTTTGTAGAAACGCAAAAAGGCCATCCG
TCAGGATGGCCTTCTGCTTAGTTTGATGCCTGGCAGTTTATGGCGGGCGTCCTGCCCGCCACCCTCCGGG
CCGTTGCTTCACAACGTTCAAATCCGCTCCCGGCGGATTTGTCCTACTCAGGAGAGCGTTCACCGACAAA
CAACAGATAAAACGAAAGGCCCAGTCTTCCGACTGAGCCTTTCGTTTTATTTGATGCCTGGCAGTTCCCT
ACTCTCGCGTTAACGCTAGCATGGATGTTTTCCCAGTCACGACGTTGTAAAACGACGGCCAGTCTTAAGC
TCGGGCCCCAAATAATGATTTTATTTTGACTGATAGTGACCTGTTCGTTGCAACAAATTGATGAGCAATG
CTTTTTTATAATGCCAACTTTGTATACAAAAGTTGTAGAATACAAGCTTCTTGTTCTTTTTGCAGAAGCT
CAGAATAAACGCTCAACTTTGGCAGATCTGAACATGGTGAGCAAGGGCGAGGAGCTGTTCACCGGGGTGG
TGCCCATCCTGGTCGAGCTGGACGGCGACGTAAACGGCCACAAGTTCAGCGTGTCCGGCGAGGGCGAGGG
CGATGCCACCTACGGCAAGCTGACCCTGAAGTTCATCTGCACCACCGGCAAGCTGCCCGTGCCCTGGCCC
ACCCTCGTGACCACCCTGACCTGGGGCGTGCAGTGCTTCAGCCGCTACCCCGACCACATGAAGCAGCACG
ACTTCTTCAAGTCCGCCATGCCCGAAGGCTACGTCCAGGAGCGCACCATCTTCTTCAAGGACGACGGCAA
CTACAAGACCCGCGCCGAGGTGAAGTTCGAGGGCGACACCCTGGTGAACCGCATCGAGCTGAAGGGCATC
GACTTCAAGGAGGACGGCAACATCCTGGGGCACAAGCTGGAGTACAACTACATCAGCCACAACGTCTATA
TCACCGCCGACAAGCAGAAGAACGGCATCAAGGCCAACTTCAAGATCCGCCACAACATCGAGGACGGCAG
CGTGCAGCTCGCCGACCACTACCAGCAGAACACCCCCATCGGCGACGGCCCCGTGCTGCTGCCCGACAAC
CACTACCTGAGCACCCAGTCCGCCCTGAGCAAAGACCCCAACGAGAAGCGCGATCACATGGTCCTGCTGG
AGTTCGTGACCGCCGCCGGGATCACTCTCGGCATGGACGAGCTGTACAAGGCCGGATCTGGATCCGGATC
TAAGGCCCACCCAACTTTTCTATACAAAGTTGGCATTATAAGAAAGCATTGCTTATCAATTTGTTGCAAC
GAACAGGTCACTATCAGTCAAAATAAAATCATTATTTGCCATCCAGCTGCAGGGCGGCCGCGATATCCCC
TATAGTGAGTCGTATTACATGGTCATAGCTGTTTCCTGGCAGCTCTGGCCCGTGTCTCAAAATCTCTGAT
GTTACATTGCACAAGATAAAAATATATCATCATGAACAATAAAACTGTCTGCTTACATAAACAGTAATAC
AAGGGGTGTTATGAGCCATATTCAACGGGAAACGTCGAGGCCGCGATTAAATTCCAACATGGATGCTGAT
TTATATGGGTATAAATGGGCTCGCGATAATGTCGGGCAATCAGGTGCGACAATCTATCGCTTGTATGGGA
AGCCCGATGCGCCAGAGTTGTTTCTGAAACATGGCAAAGGTAGCGTTGCCAATGATGTTACAGATGAGAT
GGTCAGACTAAACTGGCTGACGGAATTTATGCCTCTTCCGACCATCAAGCATTTTATCCGTACTCCTGAT
GATGCATGGTTACTCACCACTGCGATCCCCGGAAAAACAGCATTCCAGGTATTAGAAGAATATCCTGATT
CAGGTGAAAATATTGTTGATGCGCTGGCAGTGTTCCTGCGCCGGTTGCATTCGATTCCTGTTTGTAATTG
TCCTTTTAACAGCGATCGCGTATTTCGTCTCGCTCAGGCGCAATCACGAATGAATAACGGTTTGGTTGAT
GCGAGTGATTTTGATGACGAGCGTAATGGCTGGCCTGTTGAACAAGTCTGGAAAGAAATGCATAAACTTT
TGCCATTCTCACCGGATTCAGTCGTCACTCATGGTGATTTCTCACTTGATAACCTTATTTTTGACGAGGG
GAAATTAATAGGTTGTATTGATGTTGGACGAGTCGGAATCGCAGACCGATACCAGGATCTTGCCATCCTA
TGGAACTGCCTCGGTGAGTTTTCTCCTTCATTACAGAAACGGCTTTTTCAAAAATATGGTATTGATAATC
CTGATATGAATAAATTGCAGTTTCATTTGATGCTCGATGAGTTTTTCTAATCAGAATTGGTTAATTGGTT
GTAACACTGGCAGAGCATTACGCTGACTTGACGGGACGGCGCAAGCTCATGACCAAAATCCCTTAACGTG
AGTTACGCGTCGTTCCACTGAGCGTCAGACCCCGTAGAAAAGATCAAAGGATCTTCTTGAGATCCTTTTT
TTCTGCGCGTAATCTGCTGCTTGCAAACAAAAAAACCACCGCTACCAGCGGTGGTTTGTTTGCCGGATCA
AGAGCTACCAACTCTTTTTCCGAAGGTAACTGGCTTCAGCAGAGCGCAGATACCAAATACTGTTCTTCTA
GTGTAGCCGTAGTTAGGCCACCACTTCAAGAACTCTGTAGCACCGCCTACATACCTCGCTCTGCTAATCC
TGTTACCAGTGGCTGCTGCCAGTGGCGATAAGTCGTGTCTTACCGGGTTGGACTCAAGACGATAGTTACC
GGATAAGGCGCAGCGGTCGGGCTGAACGGGGGGTTCGTGCACACAGCCCAGCTTGGAGCGAACGACCTAC
ACCGAACTGAGATACCTACAGCGTGAGCTATGAGAAAGCGCCACGCTTCCCGAAGGGAGAAAGGCGGACA
GGTATCCGGTAAGCGGCAGGGTCGGAACAGGAGAGCGCACGAGGGAGCTTCCAGGGGGAAACGCCTGGTA
TCTTTATAGTCCTGTCGGGTTTCGCCACCTCTGACTTGAGCGTCGATTTTTGTGATGCTCGTCAGGGGGG
CGGAGCCTATGGAAAAACGCCAGCAACGCGGCCTTTTTACGGTTCCTGGCCTTTTGCTGGCCTTTTGCTC
ACATGTT
